>Addgene plasmid #85773 | pH3F | addgene full sequence | sequence record 171078 | Addgene NGS Result
GAGGCGGTTTGCGTATTGGGCGCTCTTCCGCTTCCTCGCTCACTGACTCGCTGCGCTCGGTCGTTCGGCT
GCGGCGAGCGGTATCAGCTCACTCAAAGGCGGTAATACGGTTATCCACAGAATCAGGGGATAACGCAGGA
AAGAACATGTGAGCAAAAGGCCAGCAAAAGGCCAGGAACCGTAAAAAGGCCGCGTTGCTGGCGTTTTTCC
ATAGGCTCCGCCCCCCTGACGAGCATCACAAAAATCGACGCTCAAGTCAGAGGTGGCGAAACCCGACAGG
ACTATAAAGATACCAGGCGTTTCCCCCTGGAAGCTCCCTCGTGCGCTCTCCTGTTCCGACCCTGCCGCTT
ACCGGATACCTGTCCGCCTTTCTCCCTTCGGGAAGCGTGGCGCTTTCTCATAGCTCACGCTGTAGGTATC
TCAGTTCGGTGTAGGTCGTTCGCTCCAAGCTGGGCTGTGTGCACGAACCCCCCGTTCAGCCCGACCGCTG
CGCCTTATCCGGTAACTATCGTCTTGAGTCCAACCCGGTAAGACACGACTTATCGCCACTGGCAGCAGCC
ACTGGTAACAGGATTAGCAGAGCGAGGTATGTAGGCGGTGCTACAGAGTTCTTGAAGTGGTGGCCTAACT
ACGGCTACACTAGAAGAACAGTATTTGGTATCTGCGCTCTGCTGAAGCCAGTTACCTTCGGAAAAAGAGT
TGGTAGCTCTTGATCCGGCAAACAAACCACCGCTGGTAGCGGTGGTTTTTTTGTTTGCAAGCAGCAGATT
ACGCGCAGAAAAAAAGGATCTCAAGAAGATCCTTTGATCTTTTCTACGGGGTCTGACGCTCAGTGGAACG
AAAACTCACGTTAAGGGATTTTGGTCATGAGATTATCAAAAAGGATCTTCACCTAGATCCTTTTAAATTA
AAAATGAAGTTTTAAATCAATCTAAAGTATATATGAGTAAACTTGGTCTGACAGTTACCAATGCTTAATC
AGTGAGGCACCTATCTCAGCGATCTGTCTATTTCGTTCATCCATAGTTGCCTGACTCCCCGTCGTGTAGA
TAACTACGATACGGGAGGGCTTACCATCTGGCCCCAGTGCTGCAATGATACCGCGAGACCCACGCTCACC
GGCTCCAGATTTATCAGCAATAAACCAGCCAGCCGGAAGGGCCGAGCGCAGAAGTGGTCCTGCAACTTTA
TCCGCCTCCATCCAGTCTATTAATTGTTGCCGGGAAGCTAGAGTAAGTAGTTCGCCAGTTAATAGTTTGC
GCAACGTTGTTGCCATTGCTACAGGCATCGTGGTGTCACGCTCGTCGTTTGGTATGGCTTCATTCAGCTC
CGGTTCCCAACGATCAAGGCGAGTTACATGATCCCCCATGTTGTGCAAAAAAGCGGTTAGCTCCTTCGGT
CCTCCGATCGTTGTCAGAAGTAAGTTGGCCGCAGTGTTATCACTCATGGTTATGGCAGCACTGCATAATT
CTCTTACTGTCATGCCATCCGTAAGATGCTTTTCTGTGACTGGTGAGTACTCAACCAAGTCATTCTGAGA
ATAGTGTATGCGGCGACCGAGTTGCTCTTGCCCGGCGTCAATACGGGATAATACCGCGCCACATAGCAGA
ACTTTAAAAGTGCTCATCATTGGAAAACGTTCTTCGGGGCGAAAACTCTCAAGGATCTTACCGCTGTTGA
GATCCAGTTCGATGTAACCCACTCGTGCACCCAACTGATCTTCAGCATCTTTTACTTTCACCAGCGTTTC
TGGGTGAGCAAAAACAGGAAGGCAAAATGCCGCAAAAAAGGGAATAAGGGCGACACGGAAATGTTGAATA
CTCATACTCTTCCTTTTTCAATATTATTGAAGCATTTATCAGGGTTATTGTCTCATGAGCGGATACATAT
TTGAATGTATTTAGAAAAATAAACAAATAGGGGTTCCGCGCACATTTCCCCGAAAAGTGCCACCTGACGT
CTAAGAAACCATTATTATCATGACATTAACCTATAAAAATAGGCGTATCACGAGGCCCTTTCGTCTCGCG
CGTTTCGGTGATGACGGTGAAAACCTCTGACACATGCAGCTCCCGGAGACGGTCACAGCTTGTCTGTAAG
CGGATGCCGGGAGCAGACAAGCCCGTCAGGGCGCGTCAGCGGGTGTTGGCGGGTGTCGGGGCTGGCTTAA
CTATGCGGCATCAGAGCAGATTGTACTGAGAGTGCACCATATGGACATATTGTCGTTAGAACGCGGCTAC
AATTAATACATAACCTTATGTATCATACACATACGATTTAGGTGACACTATAGAACGCGGCCGCCAGGAT
CTCGCGGCCGCCCATGGATCCTTTATCGTCGTCGTCCTTGTAATCCTTATCGTCGTCGTCCTTATAATCT
TTGTCGTCGTCGTCTTTATAGTCCATGGTGTCGACAACCCTTAATATAACTTCGTATAATGTATGCTATA
CGAAGTTATTAGGTCTAGAGATCTCGACACTGGATGGCGGCGTTAGTATCGAATCGACAGCAGTATAGCG
ACCAGCATTCACATACGATTGACGCATGATATTACTTTCTGCGCACTTAACTTCGCATCTGGGCAGATGA
TGTCGAGGCGAAAAAAAATATAAATCACGCTAACATTTGATTAAAATAGAACAACTACAATATAAAAAAA
CTATACAAATGACAAGTTCTTGAAAACAAGAATCTTTTTATTGTCAGTACTGATTATTCCTTTGCCCTCG
GACGAGTGCTGGGGCGTCGGTTTCCACTATCGGCGAGTACTTCTACACAGCCATCGGTCCAGACGGCCGC
GCTTCTGCGGGCGATTTGTGTACGCCCGACAGTCCCGGCTCCGGATCGGACGATTGCGTCGCATCGACCC
TGCGCCCAAGCTGCATCATCGAAATTGCCGTCAACCAAGCTCTGATAGAGTTGGTCAAGACCAATGCGGA
GCATATACGCCCGGAGCCGCGGCGATCCTGCAAGCTCCGGATGCCTCCGCTCGAAGTAGCGCGTCTGCTG
CTCCATACAAGCCAACCACGGCCTCCAGAAGAAGATGTTGGCGACCTCGTATTGGGAATCCCCGAACATC
GCCTCGCTCCAGTCAATGACCGCTGTTATGCGGCCATTGTCCGTCAGGACATTGTTGGAGCCGAAATCCG
CGTGCACGAGGTGCCGGACTTCGGGGCAGTCCTCGGCCCAAAGCATCAGCTCATCGAGAGCCTGCGCGAC
GGACGCACTGACGGTGTCGTCCATCACAGTTTGCCAGTGATACACATGGGGATCAGCAATCGCGCATATG
AAATCACGCCATGTAGTGTATTGACCGATTCCTTGCGGTCCGAATGGGCCGAACCCGCTCGTCTGGCTAA
GATCGGCCGCAGCGATCGCATCCATGGCCTCCGCGACCGGCTGCAGAACAGCGGGCAGTTCGGTTTCAGG
CAGGTCTTGCAACGTGACACCCTGTGCACGGCGGGAGATGCAATAGGTCAGGCTCTCGCTGAATTCCCCA
ATGTCAAGCACTTCCGGAATCGGGAGCGCGGCCGATGCAAAGTGCCGATAAACATAACGATCTTTGTAGA
AACCATCGGCGCAGCTATTTACCCGCAGGACATATCCACGCCCTCCTACATCGAAGCTGAAAGCACGAGA
TTCTTCGCCCTCCGAGAGCTGCATCAGGTCGGAGACGCTGTCGAACTTTTCGATCAGAAACTTCTCGACA
GACGTCGCGGTGAGTTCAGGCTTTTTACCCATGGTTGTTTATGTTCGGATGTGATGTGAGAACTGTATCC
TAGCAAGATTTTAAAAGGAAGTATATGAAAGAAGAACCTCAGTGGCAAATCCTAACCTTTTATATTTCTC
TACAGGGGCGCGGCGTGGGGACAATTCAACGCGTCTGTGAGGGGAGCGTTTCCCTGCTCGCAGGTCCGCA
GCGAGGAGCCGTAATTTTTGCTTCGCGCCGTGCGGCCATCAAAATGTATGGATGCAAATGATTATACATG
GGGATGTATGGGCTAAATGTACGGGCGACAGTCACATCATGCCCCTGAGCTGCGCACGTCAAGACTGTCA
AGGAGGGTATTCTGGGCCTCCATGTCGCTGGCCGGGTGACCCGGCGGGGACGTCGAGAACCCTTAATATA
ACTTCGTATAATGTATGCTATACGAAGTTATTAGGTGATATCAGATCCACTAGTGGCCTATGCGGCCGCG
GATCTGCCGGTCTCCCTATAGTGAGTCGTATTAATTTCGATAAGCCAGGTTAACCTGCATTAATGAATCG
GCCAACGCGCGGGGA
Features (pLannotate 1.2.2; 13 found; start..end, strand, type, name):
    206..794     -  rep_origin     ori: high-copy-number ColE1/pMB1/pBR322/pUC origin of replication
    965..1825    -  CDS            AmpR: β-lactamase; bla; confers resistance to ampicillin, carbenicillin, and related antibiotics
   1826..1930    -  promoter       AmpR promoter: bla
   2025..2060    +  CDS            rop (fragment): Rop protein, which maintains plasmids at low copy number; rop
   2162..2213    +  misc_feature   bom (fragment): basis of mobility region from pBR322
   2276..2294    +  promoter       SP6 promoter: promoter for bacteriophage SP6 RNA polymerase
   2339..2355    -  CDS            FLAG (fragment): FLAG® epitope tag, followed by an enterokinase cleavage site
   2426..2459    -  protein_bind   loxP: Cre-mediated recombination occurs in the 8-bp core sequence (GCATACAT). Cre recombinase
   2511..2708    -  terminator     TEF terminator: Ashbya gossypii TEF terminator
   2511..4086    -  gene           hphMX6: yeast selectable marker conferring hygromycin resistance
   4128..4161    -  protein_bind   loxP: Cre-mediated recombination occurs in the 8-bp core sequence (GCATACAT). Cre recombinase
   4215..4233    -  promoter       T7 promoter: promoter for bacteriophage T7 RNA polymerase
   4255..23      -  CDS            lacI (fragment) (across the origin): lac repressor; lacI; The lac repressor binds to the lac operator to inhibit transcription in E. coli. This inhibition can be relieved by adding lactose or isopropyl-β-D-thiogalactopyranoside (IPTG).
