[The description below was written by a language model from this plasmid's Addgene catalogue record and pLannotate feature annotations shown in this document.]
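Description:
pH3F is a member of the N-ICE plasmid series, a set of pUG6-derived templates built for placing an N-terminal 3xFLAG epitope on genes in Saccharomyces cerevisiae under inducible, constitutive or endogenous expression. It is a small (about 4.3 kb) bacterial shuttle template rather than a self-replicating yeast vector: the feature table shows a high-copy ColE1/pUC-type origin and an ampicillin resistance gene with its bla promoter for propagation in E. coli, but no yeast origin or centromere. Short annotated fragments of rop, bom and lacI appear to be backbone remnants with no functional role.

The roughly 1.8 kb insert, cloned between SpeI and BamHI, is a loxP-HphMX-loxP-3FLAG cassette. The hphMX6 marker confers hygromycin resistance in yeast and ends with the Ashbya gossypii TEF terminator. It is flanked by two loxP sites, and the FLAG coding sequence lies immediately beyond the second loxP; the annotation software recognised only a fragment of it, whereas the catalogue entry describes a triple FLAG tag. No yeast promoter is annotated between the marker and the tag, which suggests this is the version of the series intended for expression from the target gene's own promoter, although the record does not say so explicitly. In this type of design the cassette is integrated upstream of a chosen open reading frame with hygromycin selection, and Cre recombinase then excises the marker, leaving a single loxP site and the tag fused to the N-terminus of the gene. T7 and SP6 phage promoters flank the cassette and mainly serve as convenient sequencing primer sites.
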