Addgene plasmid #85773: pH3F
Purpose: N-ICE plasmid pH3F
Depositing lab: Scott Briggs. Depositing organization: Purdue University. Publication: N-ICE plasmids for generating N-terminal 3 x FLAG tagged genes that allow Inducible, Constitutive, or Endogenous expression in Saccharomyces cerevisiae. Zhang Y, Serratore ND, Briggs SD. Yeast. 2016 Dec 12. doi: 10.1002/yea.3226. PubMed 27943405.
Backbone
  Vector backbone: pUG6
  Backbone manufacturer: Euroscarf
  Vector type: Yeast Expression, Cre/Lox
  Selectable markers: Hygromycin
Growth in bacteria
  Bacterial resistance: Ampicillin, 100 μg/mL
  Growth temperature: 37°C
  Growth strain: DH5alpha
  Copy number: High Copy
Gene/Insert
  Gene/Insert name: loxP-HphMX-loxP-3FLAG
  Species: S. cerevisiae (budding yeast), Synthetic
  Insert size (bp): 1830
  Cloning method: Restriction Enzyme; 5′ cloning site SpeI (not destroyed); 3′ cloning site BamHI (not destroyed)
  Sequencing primers: 5′ T7 promoter; 3′ Spt6 promoter
Terms and licenses: Academic/Nonprofit Terms; Industry Terms: Not Available to Industry
How to cite: pH3F was a gift from Scott Briggs (Addgene plasmid # 85773 ; http://n2t.net/addgene:85773 ; RRID:Addgene_85773)
